>Addgene plasmid #146634 | pCIneo-HA-SBP_J | depositor full sequence | sequence record 289080 | Full Sequence
TCAATATTGGCCATTAGCCATATTATTCATTGGTTATATAGCATAAATCAATATTGGCTATTGGCCATTG
CATACGTTGTATCTATATCATAATATGTACATTTATATTGGCTCATGTCCAATATGACCGCCATGTTGGC
ATTGATTATTGACTAGTTATTAATAGTAATCAATTACGGGGTCATTAGTTCATAGCCCATATATGGAGTT
CCGCGTTACATAACTTACGGTAAATGGCCCGCCTGGCTGACCGCCCAACGACCCCCGCCCATTGACGTCA
ATAATGACGTATGTTCCCATAGTAACGCCAATAGGGACTTTCCATTGACGTCAATGGGTGGAGTATTTAC
GGTAAACTGCCCACTTGGCAGTACATCAAGTGTATCATATGCCAAGTCCGCCCCCTATTGACGTCAATGA
CGGTAAATGGCCCGCCTGGCATTATGCCCAGTACATGACCTTACGGGACTTTCCTACTTGGCAGTACATC
TACGTATTAGTCATCGCTATTACCATGGTGATGCGGTTTTGGCAGTACACCAATGGGCGTGGATAGCGGT
TTGACTCACGGGGATTTCCAAGTCTCCACCCCATTGACGTCAATGGGAGTTTGTTTTGGCACCAAAATCA
ACGGGACTTTCCAAAATGTCGTAACAACTGCGATCGCCCGCCCCGTTGACGCAAATGGGCGGTAGGCGTG
TACGGTGGGAGGTCTATATAAGCAGAGCTCGTTTAGTGAACCGTCAGATCACTAGAAGCTTTATTGCGGT
AGTTTATCACAGTTAAATTGCTAACGCAGTCAGTGCTTCTGACACAACAGTCTCGAACTTAAGCTGCAGT
GACTCTCTTAAGGTAGCCTTGCAGAAGTTGGTCGTGAGGCACTGGGCAGGTAAGTATCAAGGTTACAAGA
CAGGTTTAAGGAGACCAATAGAAACTGGGCTTGTCGAGACAGAGAAGACTCTTGCGTTTCTGATAGGCAC
CTATTGGTCTTACTGACATCCACTTTGCCTTTCTCTCCACAGGTGTCCACTCCCAGTTCAATTACAGCTC
TTAAGGCTAGAGTACTTAATACGACTCACTATAGGCTAGCAATTGCGGCCACCATGTACCCATACGATGT
TCCAGATTACGCTCCCGGAAGCGGTAGCGGTACCATGGACGAGAAGACCACCGGCTGGCGGGGCGGCCAC
GTGGTGGAGGGCCTGGCCGGCGAGCTGGAGCAGCTGCGGGCCAGGCTGGAGCACCACCCTCAGGGCCAGC
GGGAGCCCTCCGGCGGCTGCAAGCCCCTCGAGAATTCACGCGTGGTACCTCTAGAGTCGACCCGGGCGGC
CGCTTCCCTTTAGTGAGGGTTAATGCTTCGAGCAGACATGATAAGATACATTGATGAGTTTGGACAAACC
ACAACTAGAATGCAGTGAAAAAAATGCTTTATTTGTGAAATTTGTGATGCTATTGCTTTATTTGTAACCA
TTATAAGCTGCAATAAACAAGTTAACAACAACAATTGCATTCATTTTATGTTTCAGGTTCAGGGGGAGAT
GTGGGAGGTTTTTTAAAGCAAGTAAAACCTCTACAAATGTGGTAAAATCCGATAAGGATCGATCCGGGCT
GGCGTAATAGCGAAGAGGCCCGCACCGATCGCCCTTCCCAACAGTTGCGCAGCCTGAATGGCGAATGG
[124 nt withheld, positions 1679-1802]
C
[91 nt withheld, positions 1804-1894]
A
[49 nt withheld, positions 1896-1944]
CCTTTGACGTTGGAGTCCACGTTCTTT
[37 nt withheld, positions 1972-2008]
ACCCTATCTCGGTCTATTCTTTTGATTTATAAGGGATTTTGCCGATTTCGGCCTATTGGTTAAAAAATGA
GCTGATTTAACAAAAATTTAACGCGAATTTTAACAAAATATTAACGCTTACAATTTCCTGATGCGGTATT
TTCTCCTTACGCATCTGTGCGGTATTTCACACCGCATACGCGGATCTGCGCAGCACCATGGCCTGAAATA
ACCTCTGAAAGAGGAACTTGGTTAGGTACCTTCTGAGGCGGAAAGAACCAGCTGTGGAATGTGTGTCAGT
TAGGGTGTGGAAAGTCCCCAGGCTCCCCAGCAGGCAGAAGTATGCAAAGCATGCATCTCAATTAGTCAGC
AACCAGGTGTGGAAAGTCCCCAGGCTCCCCAGCAGGCAGAAGTATGCAAAGCATGCATCTCAATTAGTCA
GCAACCATAGTCCCGCCCCTAACTCCGCCCATCCCGCCCCTAACTCCGCCCAGTTCCGCCCATTCTCCGC
CCCATGGCTGACTAATTTTTTTTATTTATGCAGAGGCCGAGGCCGCCTCGGCCTCTGAGCTATTCCAGAA
GTAGTGAGGAGGCTTTTTTGGAGGCCTAGGCTTTTGCAAAAAGCTTGATTCTTCTGACACAACAGTCTCG
AACTTAAGGCTAGAGCCACCATGATTGAACAAGATGGATTGCACGCAGGTTCTCCGGCCGCTTGGGTGGA
GAGGCTATTCGGCTATGACTGGGCACAACAGACAATCGGCTGCTCTGATGCCGCCGTGTTCCGGCTGTCA
GCGCAGGGGCGCCCGGTTCTTTTTGTCAAGACCGACCTGTCCGGTGCCCTGAATGAACTGCAGGACGAGG
CAGCGCGGCTATCGTGGCTGGCCACGACGGGCGTTCCTTGCGCAGCTGTGCTCGACGTTGTCACTGAAGC
GGGAAGGGACTGGCTGCTATTGGGCGAAGTGCCGGGGCAGGATCTCCTGTCATCTCACCTTGCTCCTGCC
GAGAAAGTATCCATCATGGCTGATGCAATGCGGCGGCTGCATACGCTTGATCCGGCTACCTGCCCATTCG
ACCACCAAGCGAAACATCGCATCGAGCGAGCACGTACTCGGATGGAAGCCGGTCTTGTCGATCAGGATGA
TCTGGACGAAGAGCATCAGGGGCTCGCGCCAGCCGAACTGTTCGCCAGGCTCAAGGCGCGCATGCCCGAC
GGCGAGGATCTCGTCGTGACCCATGGCGATGCCTGCTTGCCGAATATCATGGTGGAAAATGGCCGCTTTT
CTGGATTCATCGACTGTGGCCGGCTGGGTGTGGCGGACCGCTATCAGGACATAGCGTTGGCTACCCGTGA
TATTGCTGAAGAGCTTGGCGGCGAATGGGCTGACCGCTTCCTCGTGCTTTACGGTATCGCCGCTCCCGAT
TCGCAGCGCATCGCCTTCTATCGCCTTCTTGACGAGTTCTTCTGAGCGGGACTCTGGGGTTCGAAATGAC
CGACCAAGCGACGCCCAACCTGCCATCACGATGGCCGCAATAAAATATCTTTATTTTCATTACATCTGTG
TGTTGGTTTTTTGTGTGAATCGATAGCGATAAGGATCCGCGTATGGTGCACTCTCAGTACAATCTGCTCT
GATGCCGCATAGTTAAGCCAGCCCCGACACCCGCCAACACCCGCTGACGCGCCCTGACGGGCTTGTCTGC
TCCCGGCATCCGCTTACAGACAAGCTGTGACCGTCTCCGGGAGCTGCATGTGTCAGAGGTTTTCACCGTC
ATCACCGAAACGCGCGAGACGAAAGGGCCTCGTGATACGCCTATTTTTATAGGTTAATGTCATGATAATA
ATGGTTTCTTAGACGTCAGGTGGCACTTTTCGGGGAAATGTGCGCGGAACCCCTATTTGTTTATTTTTCT
AAATACATTCAAATATGTATCCGCTCATGAGACAATAACCCTGATAAATGCTTCAATAATATTGAAAAAG
GAAGAGTATGAGTATTCAACATTTCCGTGTCGCCCTTATTCCCTTTTTTGCGGCATTTTGCCTTCCTGTT
TTTGCTCACCCAGAAACGCTGGTGAAAGTAAAAGATGCTGAAGATCAGTTGGGTGCACGAGTGGGTTACA
TCGAACTGGATCTCAACAGCGGTAAGATCCTTGAGAGTTTTCGCCCCGAAGAACGTTTTCCAATGATGAG
CACTTTTAAAGTTCTGCTATGTGGCGCGGTATTATCCCGTATTGACGCCGGGCAAGAGCAACTCGGTCGC
CGCATACACTATTCTCAGAATGACTTGGTTGAGTACTCACCAGTCACAGAAAAGCATCTTACGGATGGCA
TGACAGTAAGAGAATTATGCAGTGCTGCCATAACCATGAGTGATAACACTGCGGCCAACTTACTTCTGAC
AACGATCGGAGGACCGAAGGAGCTAACCGCTTTTTTGCACAACATGGGGGATCATGTAACTCGCCTTGAT
CGTTGGGAACCGGAGCTGAATGAAGCCATACCAAACGACGAGCGTGACACCACGATGCCTGTAGCAATGG
CAACAACGTTGCGCAAACTATTAACTGGCGAACTACTTACTCTAGCTTCCCGGCAACAATTAATAGACTG
GATGGAGGCGGATAAAGTTGCAGGACCACTTCTGCGCTCGGCCCTTCCGGCTGGCTGGTTTATTGCTGAT
AAATCTGGAGCCGGTGAGCGTGGGTCTCGCGGTATCATTGCAGCACTGGGGCCAGATGGTAAGCCCTCCC
GTATCGTAGTTATCTACACGACGGGGAGTCAGGCAACTATGGATGAACGAAATAGACAGATCGCTGAGAT
AGGTGCCTCACTGATTAAGCATTGGTAACTGTCAGACCAAGTTTACTCATATATACTTTAGATTGATTTA
AAACTTCATTTTTAATTTAAAAGGATCTAGGTGAAGATCCTTTTTGATAATCTCATGACCAAAATCCCTT
AACGTGAGTTTTCGTTCCACTGAGCGTCAGACCCCGTAGAAAAGATCAAAGGATCTTCTTGAGATCCTTT
TTTTCTGCGCGTAATCTGCTGCTTGCAAACAAAAAAACCACCGCTACCAGCGGTGGTTTGTTTGCCGGAT
CAAGAGCTACCAACTCTTTTTCCGAAGGTAACTGGCTTCAGCAGAGCGCAGATACCAAATACTGTTCTTC
TAGTGTAGCCGTAGTTAGGCCACCACTTCAAGAACTCTGTAGCACCGCCTACATACCTCGCTCTGCTAAT
CCTGTTACCAGTGGCTGCTGCCAGTGGCGATAAGTCGTGTCTTACCGGGTTGGACTCAAGACGATAGTTA
CCGGATAAGGCGCAGCGGTCGGGCTGAACGGGGGGTTCGTGCACACAGCCCAGCTTGGAGCGAACGACCT
ACACCGAACTGAGATACCTACAGCGTGAGCTATGAGAAAGCGCCACGCTTCCCGAAGGGAGAAAGGCGGA
CAGGTATCCGGTAAGCGGCAGGGTCGGAACAGGAGAGCGCACGAGGGAGCTTCCAGGGGGAAACGCCTGG
TATCTTTATAGTCCTGTCGGGTTTCGCCACCTCTGACTTGAGCGTCGATTTTTGTGATGCTCGTCAGGGG
GGCGGAGCCTATGGAAAAACGCCAGCAACGCGGCCTTTTTACGGTTCCTGGCCTTTTGCTGGCCTTTTGC
TCACATGGCTCGACAGATCT
Features (pLannotate 1.2.2; 20 found; start..end, strand, type, name):
    140..517     +  enhancer       CMV enhancer: human cytomegalovirus immediate early enhancer
    518..729     +  promoter       CMV promoter: human cytomegalovirus (CMV) immediate early promoter
    890..1022    +  intron         chimeric intron: chimera between introns from human β-globin and immunoglobulin heavy chain genes
   1067..1085    +  promoter       T7 promoter: promoter for bacteriophage T7 RNA polymerase
   1107..1133    +  CDS            3xHA (fragment): three tandem HA epitope tags
   1155..1268    +  CDS            SBP: streptavidin-binding peptide selected from a peptide library; binds streptavidin with nanomolar affinity (Keefe et al., 2001)
   1337..1354    -  promoter       T3 promoter (fragment): promoter for bacteriophage T3 RNA polymerase
   1372..1493    -  polyA_signal   SV40 poly(A) signal: SV40 polyadenylation signal
   1516..1584    -  CDS            large T antigen (fragment): large T antigen from SV40 (simian virus 40)
   1608..1675    +  CDS            lacZα (fragment): LacZα fragment of β-galactosidase; lacZ fragment
   1679..2107    +  rep_origin     f1 ori (sequence partly withheld): f1 bacteriophage origin of replication; arrow indicates direction of (+) strand synthesis
   2135..2186    -  misc_feature   bom (fragment): basis of mobility region from pBR322
   2251..2608    +  promoter       SV40 promoter: SV40 enhancer and early promoter
   2659..3450    +  CDS            neo: KKA2_KLEPN - Also known as kan, nptII. Experimental evidence at protein level: Swiss-Prot protein existence level 1. Resistance to kanamycin, neomycin, paromomycin, ribostamycin, butirosin and gentamicin B. From Klebsiella pneumoniae.
   3517..3565    +  polyA_signal   poly(A) signal: synthetic polyadenylation signal
   3585..3639    -  misc_feature   bom (fragment): basis of mobility region from pBR322
   3741..3776    -  CDS            rop (fragment): Rop protein, which maintains plasmids at low copy number; rop
   3871..3975    +  promoter       AmpR promoter: bla
   3976..4836    +  CDS            AmpR: β-lactamase; bla; confers resistance to ampicillin, carbenicillin, and related antibiotics
   5007..5595    +  rep_origin     ori: high-copy-number ColE1/pMB1/pBR322/pUC origin of replication
