[The description below was written by a language model from this plasmid's Addgene catalogue record and pLannotate feature annotations shown in this document.]
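Description:
pCIneo-HA-SBP_J is an empty mammalian expression backbone of about 5.7 kb derived from pCI-neo, designed so that a coding sequence of interest can be cloned in and expressed with an N-terminal HA–SBP tandem tag. No insert is present. In bacteria it is maintained at high copy through a ColE1/pUC-type origin and selected with ampicillin via the β-lactamase gene. An f1 origin is also present, which allows single-stranded DNA production with helper phage.

The expression unit is driven by the human cytomegalovirus immediate-early enhancer and promoter, followed by a chimeric β-globin/immunoglobulin heavy-chain intron, which generally improves transcript processing and expression levels. A T7 promoter downstream of the intron permits in vitro transcription of whatever is cloned. Next come an HA epitope (annotated as a 27-nt fragment of a 3xHA feature, consistent with a single HA copy) and the streptavidin-binding peptide, which binds streptavidin with nanomolar affinity. The short interval between the SBP sequence and the reverse-oriented T3 promoter fragment is presumably where the cloning sites lie, although these are not annotated in the feature table. The cassette ends at an SV40 polyadenylation signal. A separate cassette, in which the SV40 enhancer/early promoter drives the neomycin phosphotransferase gene with a synthetic poly(A) signal, allows G418 selection of stably transfected mammalian cells.

The HA epitope supports antibody detection or immunoprecipitation, and the SBP tag supports capture on streptavidin resin, so the vector suits pulldown and interaction studies, although the record gives no purpose beyond mammalian expression. The depositor sequence may be theoretical or only partly verified by sequencing.
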