Addgene plasmid #146634: pCIneo-HA-SBP_J
Purpose: (Empty Backbone) Mammalian Expression vector
Depositing lab: Elisa Izaurralde. Depositing organization: Max Planck Institute for Developmental Biology.
Backbone
  Vector backbone: pCI-neo
  Vector type: Mammalian Expression
Growth in bacteria
  Bacterial resistance: Ampicillin, 100 μg/mL
  Growth temperature: 37°C
  Growth strain: DH5alpha
  Copy number: High Copy
Gene/Insert
  Gene/Insert name: None
Terms and licenses: Academic/Nonprofit Terms; Industry Terms: Not Available to Industry
Depositor comments: Plasmids from this collection were made available to the research community and donated after the lab closed. Please note that the sequence provided by the depositing laboratory may be theoretical/predicted or based on Sanger sequencing results. There may be discrepancies between sequencing results obtained by Addgene and the depositor sequence. If an Addgene verified sequence is not available, please contact before placing your order to request that our lab fully sequence the plasmid.
How to cite: pCIneo-HA-SBP_J was a gift from Elisa Izaurralde (Addgene plasmid # 146634 ; http://n2t.net/addgene:146634 ; RRID:Addgene_146634)
